>Addgene plasmid #140545 | DHC1 CRISPR | depositor full sequence | sequence record 272719 | DHC1 CRISPR sequence 8509 bps
GAGGGCCTATTTCCCATGATTCCTTCATATTTGCATATACGATACAAGGCTGTTAGAGAGATAATTGGAA
TTAATTTGACTGTAAACACAAAGATATTAGTACAAAATACGTGACGTAGAAAGTAATAATTTCTTGGGTA
GTTTGCAGTTTTAAAATTATGTTTTAAAATGGACTATCATATGCTTACCGTAACTTGAAAGTATTTCGAT
TTCTTGGCTTTATATATCTTGTGGAAAGGACGAAACACCGCCTCGCAGCTTCTACGAGCGGTTTTAGAGC
TAGAAATAGCAAGTTAAAATAAGGCTAGTCCGTTATCAACTTGAAAAAGTGGCACCGAGTCGGTGCTTTT
TTGTTTTAGAGCTAGAAATAGCAAGTTAAAATAAGGCTAGTCCGTTTTTAGCGCGTGCGCCAATTCTGCA
GACAAATGGCTCTAGAGGTACCCGTTACATAACTTACGGTAAATGGCCCGCCTGGCTGACCGCCCAACGA
CCCCCGCCCATTGACGTCAATAGTAACGCCAATAGGGACTTTCCATTGACGTCAATGGGTGGAGTATTTA
CGGTAAACTGCCCACTTGGCAGTACATCAAGTGTATCATATGCCAAGTACGCCCCCTATTGACGTCAATG
ACGGTAAATGGCCCGCCTGGCATTGTGCCCAGTACATGACCTTATGGGACTTTCCTACTTGGCAGTACAT
CTACGTATTAGTCATCGCTATTACCATGGTCGAGGTGAGCCCCACGTTCTGCTTCACTCTCCCCATCTCC
CCCCCCTCCCCACCCCCAATTTTGTATTTATTTATTTTTTAATTATTTTGTGCAGCGATGGGGGCGGGGG
GGGGGGGGGGGCGCGCGCCAGGCGGGGCGGGGCGGGGCGAGGGGCGGGGCGGGGCGAGGCGGAGAGGTGC
GGCGGCAGCCAATCAGAGCGGCGCGCTCCGAAAGTTTCCTTTTATGGCGAGGCGGCGGCGGCGGCGGCCC
TATAAAAAGCGAAGCGCGCGGCGGGCGGGAGTCGCTGCGACGCTGCCTTCGCCCCGTGCCCCGCTCCGCC
GCCGCCTCGCGCCGCCCGCCCCGGCTCTGACTGACCGCGTTACTCCCACAGGTGAGCGGGCGGGACGGCC
CTTCTCCTCCGGGCTGTAATTAGCTGAGCAAGAGGTAAGGGTTTAAGGGATGGTTGGTTGGTGGGGTATT
AATGTTTAATTACCTGGAGCACCTGCCTGAAATCACTTTTTTTCAGGTTGGACCGGTGCCACCATGGACT
ATAAGGACCACGACGGAGACTACAAGGATCATGATATTGATTACAAAGACGATGACGATAAGATGGCCCC
AAAGAAGAAGCGGAAGGTCGGTATCCACGGAGTCCCAGCAGCCGACAAGAAGTACAGCATCGGCCTGGAC
ATCGGCACCAACTCTGTGGGCTGGGCCGTGATCACCGACGAGTACAAGGTGCCCAGCAAGAAATTCAAGG
TGCTGGGCAACACCGACCGGCACAGCATCAAGAAGAACCTGATCGGAGCCCTGCTGTTCGACAGCGGCGA
AACAGCCGAGGCCACCCGGCTGAAGAGAACCGCCAGAAGAAGATACACCAGACGGAAGAACCGGATCTGC
TATCTGCAAGAGATCTTCAGCAACGAGATGGCCAAGGTGGACGACAGCTTCTTCCACAGACTGGAAGAGT
CCTTCCTGGTGGAAGAGGATAAGAAGCACGAGCGGCACCCCATCTTCGGCAACATCGTGGACGAGGTGGC
CTACCACGAGAAGTACCCCACCATCTACCACCTGAGAAAGAAACTGGTGGACAGCACCGACAAGGCCGAC
CTGCGGCTGATCTATCTGGCCCTGGCCCACATGATCAAGTTCCGGGGCCACTTCCTGATCGAGGGCGACC
TGAACCCCGACAACAGCGACGTGGACAAGCTGTTCATCCAGCTGGTGCAGACCTACAACCAGCTGTTCGA
GGAAAACCCCATCAACGCCAGCGGCGTGGACGCCAAGGCCATCCTGTCTGCCAGACTGAGCAAGAGCAGA
CGGCTGGAAAATCTGATCGCCCAGCTGCCCGGCGAGAAGAAGAATGGCCTGTTCGGAAACCTGATTGCCC
TGAGCCTGGGCCTGACCCCCAACTTCAAGAGCAACTTCGACCTGGCCGAGGATGCCAAACTGCAGCTGAG
CAAGGACACCTACGACGACGACCTGGACAACCTGCTGGCCCAGATCGGCGACCAGTACGCCGACCTGTTT
CTGGCCGCCAAGAACCTGTCCGACGCCATCCTGCTGAGCGACATCCTGAGAGTGAACACCGAGATCACCA
AGGCCCCCCTGAGCGCCTCTATGATCAAGAGATACGACGAGCACCACCAGGACCTGACCCTGCTGAAAGC
TCTCGTGCGGCAGCAGCTGCCTGAGAAGTACAAAGAGATTTTCTTCGACCAGAGCAAGAACGGCTACGCC
GGCTACATTGACGGCGGAGCCAGCCAGGAAGAGTTCTACAAGTTCATCAAGCCCATCCTGGAAAAGATGG
ACGGCACCGAGGAACTGCTCGTGAAGCTGAACAGAGAGGACCTGCTGCGGAAGCAGCGGACCTTCGACAA
CGGCAGCATCCCCCACCAGATCCACCTGGGAGAGCTGCACGCCATTCTGCGGCGGCAGGAAGATTTTTAC
CCATTCCTGAAGGACAACCGGGAAAAGATCGAGAAGATCCTGACCTTCCGCATCCCCTACTACGTGGGCC
CTCTGGCCAGGGGAAACAGCAGATTCGCCTGGATGACCAGAAAGAGCGAGGAAACCATCACCCCCTGGAA
CTTCGAGGAAGTGGTGGACAAGGGCGCTTCCGCCCAGAGCTTCATCGAGCGGATGACCAACTTCGATAAG
AACCTGCCCAACGAGAAGGTGCTGCCCAAGCACAGCCTGCTGTACGAGTACTTCACCGTGTATAACGAGC
TGACCAAAGTGAAATACGTGACCGAGGGAATGAGAAAGCCCGCCTTCCTGAGCGGCGAGCAGAAAAAGGC
CATCGTGGACCTGCTGTTCAAGACCAACCGGAAAGTGACCGTGAAGCAGCTGAAAGAGGACTACTTCAAG
AAAATCGAGTGCTTCGACTCCGTGGAAATCTCCGGCGTGGAAGATCGGTTCAACGCCTCCCTGGGCACAT
ACCACGATCTGCTGAAAATTATCAAGGACAAGGACTTCCTGGACAATGAGGAAAACGAGGACATTCTGGA
AGATATCGTGCTGACCCTGACACTGTTTGAGGACAGAGAGATGATCGAGGAACGGCTGAAAACCTATGCC
CACCTGTTCGACGACAAAGTGATGAAGCAGCTGAAGCGGCGGAGATACACCGGCTGGGGCAGGCTGAGCC
GGAAGCTGATCAACGGCATCCGGGACAAGCAGTCCGGCAAGACAATCCTGGATTTCCTGAAGTCCGACGG
CTTCGCCAACAGAAACTTCATGCAGCTGATCCACGACGACAGCCTGACCTTTAAAGAGGACATCCAGAAA
GCCCAGGTGTCCGGCCAGGGCGATAGCCTGCACGAGCACATTGCCAATCTGGCCGGCAGCCCCGCCATTA
AGAAGGGCATCCTGCAGACAGTGAAGGTGGTGGACGAGCTCGTGAAAGTGATGGGCCGGCACAAGCCCGA
GAACATCGTGATCGAAATGGCCAGAGAGAACCAGACCACCCAGAAGGGACAGAAGAACAGCCGCGAGAGA
ATGAAGCGGATCGAAGAGGGCATCAAAGAGCTGGGCAGCCAGATCCTGAAAGAACACCCCGTGGAAAACA
CCCAGCTGCAGAACGAGAAGCTGTACCTGTACTACCTGCAGAATGGGCGGGATATGTACGTGGACCAGGA
ACTGGACATCAACCGGCTGTCCGACTACGATGTGGACCATATCGTGCCTCAGAGCTTTCTGAAGGACGAC
TCCATCGACAACAAGGTGCTGACCAGAAGCGACAAGAACCGGGGCAAGAGCGACAACGTGCCCTCCGAAG
AGGTCGTGAAGAAGATGAAGAACTACTGGCGGCAGCTGCTGAACGCCAAGCTGATTACCCAGAGAAAGTT
CGACAATCTGACCAAGGCCGAGAGAGGCGGCCTGAGCGAACTGGATAAGGCCGGCTTCATCAAGAGACAG
CTGGTGGAAACCCGGCAGATCACAAAGCACGTGGCACAGATCCTGGACTCCCGGATGAACACTAAGTACG
ACGAGAATGACAAGCTGATCCGGGAAGTGAAAGTGATCACCCTGAAGTCCAAGCTGGTGTCCGATTTCCG
GAAGGATTTCCAGTTTTACAAAGTGCGCGAGATCAACAACTACCACCACGCCCACGACGCCTACCTGAAC
GCCGTCGTGGGAACCGCCCTGATCAAAAAGTACCCTAAGCTGGAAAGCGAGTTCGTGTACGGCGACTACA
AGGTGTACGACGTGCGGAAGATGATCGCCAAGAGCGAGCAGGAAATCGGCAAGGCTACCGCCAAGTACTT
CTTCTACAGCAACATCATGAACTTTTTCAAGACCGAGATTACCCTGGCCAACGGCGAGATCCGGAAGCGG
CCTCTGATCGAGACAAACGGCGAAACCGGGGAGATCGTGTGGGATAAGGGCCGGGATTTTGCCACCGTGC
GGAAAGTGCTGAGCATGCCCCAAGTGAATATCGTGAAAAAGACCGAGGTGCAGACAGGCGGCTTCAGCAA
AGAGTCTATCCTGCCCAAGAGGAACAGCGATAAGCTGATCGCCAGAAAGAAGGACTGGGACCCTAAGAAG
TACGGCGGCTTCGACAGCCCCACCGTGGCCTATTCTGTGCTGGTGGTGGCCAAAGTGGAAAAGGGCAAGT
CCAAGAAACTGAAGAGTGTGAAAGAGCTGCTGGGGATCACCATCATGGAAAGAAGCAGCTTCGAGAAGAA
TCCCATCGACTTTCTGGAAGCCAAGGGCTACAAAGAAGTGAAAAAGGACCTGATCATCAAGCTGCCTAAG
TACTCCCTGTTCGAGCTGGAAAACGGCCGGAAGAGAATGCTGGCCTCTGCCGGCGAACTGCAGAAGGGAA
ACGAACTGGCCCTGCCCTCCAAATATGTGAACTTCCTGTACCTGGCCAGCCACTATGAGAAGCTGAAGGG
CTCCCCCGAGGATAATGAGCAGAAACAGCTGTTTGTGGAACAGCACAAGCACTACCTGGACGAGATCATC
GAGCAGATCAGCGAGTTCTCCAAGAGAGTGATCCTGGCCGACGCTAATCTGGACAAAGTGCTGTCCGCCT
ACAACAAGCACCGGGATAAGCCCATCAGAGAGCAGGCCGAGAATATCATCCACCTGTTTACCCTGACCAA
TCTGGGAGCCCCTGCCGCCTTCAAGTACTTTGACACCACCATCGACCGGAAGAGGTACACCAGCACCAAA
GAGGTGCTGGACGCCACCCTGATCCACCAGAGCATCACCGGCCTGTACGAGACACGGATCGACCTGTCTC
AGCTGGGAGGCGACAAAAGGCCGGCGGCCACGAAAAAGGCCGGCCAGGCAAAAAAGAAAAAGTAAGAATT
CCTAGAGCTCGCTGATCAGCCTCGACTGTGCCTTCTAGTTGCCAGCCATCTGTTGTTTGCCCCTCCCCCG
TGCCTTCCTTGACCCTGGAAGGTGCCACTCCCACTGTCCTTTCCTAATAAAATGAGGAAATTGCATCGCA
TTGTCTGAGTAGGTGTCATTCTATTCTGGGGGGTGGGGTGGGGCAGGACAGCAAGGGGGAGGATTGGGAA
GAGAATAGCAGGCATGCTGGGGAGCGGCCGCAGGAACCCCTAGTGATGGAGTTGGCCACTCCCTCTCTGC
GCGCTCGCTCGCTCACTGAGGCCGGGCGACCAAAGGTCGCCCGACGCCCGGGCTTTGCCCGGGCGGCCTC
AGTGAGCGAGCGAGCGCGCAGCTGCCTGCAGGGGCGCCTGATGCGGTATTTTCTCCTTACGCATCTGTGC
GGTATTTCACACCGCATA
[142 nt withheld, positions 5969-6110]
C
[141 nt withheld, positions 6112-6252]
CCTTTGACGTTGGAGTCCACGTTCTTT
[37 nt withheld, positions 6280-6316]
ACCCTATCTCGGGCTATTCTTTTGATTTATAAGGGATTTTGCCGATTTCGGCCTATTGGTTAAAAAATGA
GCTGATTTAACAAAAATTTAACGCGAATTTTAACAAAATATTAACGTTTACAATTTTATGGTGCACTCTC
AGTACAATCTGCTCTGATGCCGCATAGTTAAGCCAGCCCCGACACCCGCCAACACCCGCTGACGCGCCCT
GACGGGCTTGTCTGCTCCCGGCATCCGCTTACAGACAAGCTGTGACCGTCTCCGGGAGCTGCATGTGTCA
GAGGTTTTCACCGTCATCACCGAAACGCGCGAGACGAAAGGGCCTCGTGATACGCCTATTTTTATAGGTT
AATGTCATGATAATAATGGTTTCTTAGACGTCAGGTGGCACTTTTCGGGGAAATGTGCGCGGAACCCCTA
TTTGTTTATTTTTCTAAATACATTCAAATATGTATCCGCTCATGAGACAATAACCCTGATAAATGCTTCA
ATAATATTGAAAAAGGAAGAGTATGAGTATTCAACATTTCCGTGTCGCCCTTATTCCCTTTTTTGCGGCA
TTTTGCCTTCCTGTTTTTGCTCACCCAGAAACGCTGGTGAAAGTAAAAGATGCTGAAGATCAGTTGGGTG
CACGAGTGGGTTACATCGAACTGGATCTCAACAGCGGTAAGATCCTTGAGAGTTTTCGCCCCGAAGAACG
TTTTCCAATGATGAGCACTTTTAAAGTTCTGCTATGTGGCGCGGTATTATCCCGTATTGACGCCGGGCAA
GAGCAACTCGGTCGCCGCATACACTATTCTCAGAATGACTTGGTTGAGTACTCACCAGTCACAGAAAAGC
ATCTTACGGATGGCATGACAGTAAGAGAATTATGCAGTGCTGCCATAACCATGAGTGATAACACTGCGGC
CAACTTACTTCTGACAACGATCGGAGGACCGAAGGAGCTAACCGCTTTTTTGCACAACATGGGGGATCAT
GTAACTCGCCTTGATCGTTGGGAACCGGAGCTGAATGAAGCCATACCAAACGACGAGCGTGACACCACGA
TGCCTGTAGCAATGGCAACAACGTTGCGCAAACTATTAACTGGCGAACTACTTACTCTAGCTTCCCGGCA
ACAATTAATAGACTGGATGGAGGCGGATAAAGTTGCAGGACCACTTCTGCGCTCGGCCCTTCCGGCTGGC
TGGTTTATTGCTGATAAATCTGGAGCCGGTGAGCGTGGAAGCCGCGGTATCATTGCAGCACTGGGGCCAG
ATGGTAAGCCCTCCCGTATCGTAGTTATCTACACGACGGGGAGTCAGGCAACTATGGATGAACGAAATAG
ACAGATCGCTGAGATAGGTGCCTCACTGATTAAGCATTGGTAACTGTCAGACCAAGTTTACTCATATATA
CTTTAGATTGATTTAAAACTTCATTTTTAATTTAAAAGGATCTAGGTGAAGATCCTTTTTGATAATCTCA
TGACCAAAATCCCTTAACGTGAGTTTTCGTTCCACTGAGCGTCAGACCCCGTAGAAAAGATCAAAGGATC
TTCTTGAGATCCTTTTTTTCTGCGCGTAATCTGCTGCTTGCAAACAAAAAAACCACCGCTACCAGCGGTG
GTTTGTTTGCCGGATCAAGAGCTACCAACTCTTTTTCCGAAGGTAACTGGCTTCAGCAGAGCGCAGATAC
CAAATACTGTCCTTCTAGTGTAGCCGTAGTTAGGCCACCACTTCAAGAACTCTGTAGCACCGCCTACATA
CCTCGCTCTGCTAATCCTGTTACCAGTGGCTGCTGCCAGTGGCGATAAGTCGTGTCTTACCGGGTTGGAC
TCAAGACGATAGTTACCGGATAAGGCGCAGCGGTCGGGCTGAACGGGGGGTTCGTGCACACAGCCCAGCT
TGGAGCGAACGACCTACACCGAACTGAGATACCTACAGCGTGAGCTATGAGAAAGCGCCACGCTTCCCGA
AGGGAGAAAGGCGGACAGGTATCCGGTAAGCGGCAGGGTCGGAACAGGAGAGCGCACGAGGGAGCTTCCA
GGGGGAAACGCCTGGTATCTTTATAGTCCTGTCGGGTTTCGCCACCTCTGACTTGAGCGTCGATTTTTGT
GATGCTCGTCAGGGGGGCGGAGCCTATGGAAAAACGCCAGCAACGCGGCCTTTTTACGGTTCCTGGCCTT
TTGCTGGCCTTTTGCTCACATGT
Features (pLannotate 1.2.2; 18 found; start..end, strand, type, name):
      1..241     +  promoter       U6 promoter: RNA polymerase III promoter for human U6 snRNA
    271..346     +  misc_RNA       gRNA scaffold: guide RNA scaffold for the Streptococcus pyogenes CRISPR/Cas9 system
    353..396     +  misc_RNA       gRNA scaffold (fragment): guide RNA scaffold for the Streptococcus pyogenes CRISPR/Cas9 system
    443..728     +  enhancer       CMV enhancer: human cytomegalovirus immediate early enhancer; contains an 18-bp deletion relative to the standard CMV enhancer
    730..1007    +  promoter       chicken β-actin promoter: No description available
   1008..1236    +  intron         hybrid intron: hybrid between chicken β-actin (CBA) and minute virus of mice (MMV) introns (Gray et al., 2011)
   1374..2975    +  CDS            Cas9(N): N-terminal portion of Streptococcus pyogenes Cas9 (Zetsche et al., 2015)
   2976..5474    +  CDS            Cas9(C): C-terminal portion of Streptococcus pyogenes Cas9 (Zetsche et al., 2015)
   5475..5522    +  CDS            nucleoplasmin NLS: bipartite nuclear localization signal from nucleoplasmin
   5556..5667    +  polyA_signal   bGH poly(A) signal: bovine growth hormone polyadenylation signal
   5772..5912    +  repeat_region  AAV2 ITR: inverted terminal repeat of adeno-associated virus serotype 2 inverted
   5917..5968    -  misc_feature   bom (fragment): basis of mobility region from pBR322
   5987..6367    +  rep_origin     M13 ori (sequence partly withheld): M13 bacteriophage origin of replication; arrow indicates direction of (+) strand synthesis
   6443..6492    -  misc_feature   bom (fragment): basis of mobility region from pBR322
   6594..6629    -  CDS            rop (fragment): Rop protein, which maintains plasmids at low copy number; rop
   6724..6828    +  promoter       AmpR promoter: bla
   6829..7689    +  CDS            AmpR: β-lactamase; bla; confers resistance to ampicillin, carbenicillin, and related antibiotics
   7860..8448    +  rep_origin     ori: high-copy-number ColE1/pMB1/pBR322/pUC origin of replication
