>Addgene plasmid #140545 | DHC1 CRISPR | addgene full sequence | sequence record 292645 | Addgene NGS Result
GAGGGCCTATTTCCCATGATTCCTTCATATTTGCATATACGATACAAGGCTGTTAGAGAGATAATTGGAA
TTAATTTGACTGTAAACACAAAGATATTAGTACAAAATACGTGACGTAGAAAGTAATAATTTCTTGGGTA
GTTTGCAGTTTTAAAATTATGTTTTAAAATGGACTATCATATGCTTACCGTAACTTGAAAGTATTTCGAT
TTCTTGGCTTTATATATCTTGTGGAAAGGACGAAACACCGCCTCGCAGCTTCTACGAGCGGTTTTAGAGC
TAGAAATAGCAAGTTAAAATAAGGCTAGTCCGTTATCAACTTGAAAAAGTGGCACCGAGTCGGTGCTTTT
TTGTTTTAGAGCTAGAAATAGCAAGTTAAAATAAGGCTAGTCCGTTTTTAGCGCGTGCGCCAATTCTGCA
GACAAATGGCTCTAGAGGTACCCGTTACATAACTTACGGTAAATGGCCCGCCTGGCTGACCGCCCAACGA
CCCCCGCCCATTGACGTCAATAGTAACGCCAATAGGGACTTTCCATTGACGTCAATGGGTGGAGTATTTA
CGGTAAACTGCCCACTTGGCAGTACATCAAGTGTATCATATGCCAAGTACGCCCCCTATTGACGTCAATG
ACGGTAAATGGCCCGCCTGGCATTGTGCCCAGTACATGACCTTATGGGACTTTCCTACTTGGCAGTACAT
CTACGTATTAGTCATCGCTATTACCATGGTCGAGGTGAGCCCCACGTTCTGCTTCACTCTCCCCATCTCC
CCCCCCTCCCCACCCCCAATTTTGTATTTATTTATTTTTTAATTATTTTGTGCAGCGATGGGGGCGGGGG
GGGGGGGGGGGCGCGCGCCRGGSGGGGSGGGGSGGGGSGRGGGGSGGGGSGGGGSGAGGCGGAGAGGTGC
GGCGGCAGCCAATCAGAGCGGCGCGCTCCGAAAGTTTCCTTTTATGGCGAGGCGGCGGCGGCGGCGGCCC
TATAAAAAGCGAAGCGCGCGGCGGGCGGGAGTCGCTGCGCGCTGCCTTCGCCCCGTGCCCCGCTCCGCCG
CCGCCTCGCGCCGCCCGCCCCGGCTCTGACTGACCGCGTTACTCCCACAGGTGAGCGGGCGGGACGGCCC
TTCTCCTCCGGGCTGTAATTAGCTGAGCAAGAGGTAAGGGTTTAAGGGATGGTTGGTTGGTGGGGTATTA
ATGTTTAATTACCTGGAGCACCTGCCTGAAATCACTTTTTTTCAGGTTGGACCGGTGCCACCATGGACTA
TAAGGACCACGACGGAGACTACAAGGATCATGATATTGATTACAAAGACGATGACGATAAGATGGCCCCA
AAGAAGAAGCGGAAGGTCGGTATCCACGGAGTCCCAGCAGCCGACAAGAAGTACAGCATCGGCCTGGACA
TCGGCACCAACTCTGTGGGCTGGGCCGTGATCACCGACGAGTACAAGGTGCCCAGCAAGAAATTCAAGGT
GCTGGGCAACACCGACCGGCACAGCATCAAGAAGAACCTGATCGGAGCCCTGCTGTTCGACAGCGGCGAA
ACAGCCGAGGCCACCCGGCTGAAGAGAACCGCCAGAAGAAGATACACCAGACGGAAGAACCGGATCTGCT
ATCTGCAAGAGATCTTCAGCAACGAGATGGCCAAGGTGGACGACAGCTTCTTCCACAGACTGGAAGAGTC
CTTCCTGGTGGAAGAGGATAAGAAGCACGAGCGGCACCCCATCTTCGGCAACATCGTGGACGAGGTGGCC
TACCACGAGAAGTACCCCACCATCTACCACCTGAGAAAGAAACTGGTGGACAGCACCGACAAGGCCGACC
TGCGGCTGATCTATCTGGCCCTGGCCCACATGATCAAGTTCCGGGGCCACTTCCTGATCGAGGGCGACCT
GAACCCCGACAACAGCGACGTGGACAAGCTGTTCATCCAGCTGGTGCAGACCTACAACCAGCTGTTCGAG
GAAAACCCCATCAACGCCAGCGGCGTGGACGCCAAGGCCATCCTGTCTGCCAGACTGAGCAAGAGCAGAC
GGCTGGAAAATCTGATCGCCCAGCTGCCCGGCGAGAAGAAGAATGGCCTGTTCGGAAACCTGATTGCCCT
GAGCCTGGGCCTGACCCCCAACTTCAAGAGCAACTTCGACCTGGCCGAGGATGCCAAACTGCAGCTGAGC
AAGGACACCTACGACGACGACCTGGACAACCTGCTGGCCCAGATCGGCGACCAGTACGCCGACCTGTTTC
TGGCCGCCAAGAACCTGTCCGACGCCATCCTGCTGAGCGACATCCTGAGAGTGAACACCGAGATCACCAA
GGCCCCCCTGAGCGCCTCTATGATCAAGAGATACGACGAGCACCACCAGGACCTGACCCTGCTGAAAGCT
CTCGTGCGGCAGCAGCTGCCTGAGAAGTACAAAGAGATTTTCTTCGACCAGAGCAAGAACGGCTACGCCG
GCTACATTGACGGCGGAGCCAGCCAGGAAGAGTTCTACAAGTTCATCAAGCCCATCCTGGAAAAGATGGA
CGGCACCGAGGAACTGCTCGTGAAGCTGAACAGAGAGGACCTGCTGCGGAAGCAGCGGACCTTCGACAAC
GGCAGCATCCCCCACCAGATCCACCTGGGAGAGCTGCACGCCATTCTGCGGCGGCAGGAAGATTTTTACC
CATTCCTGAAGGACAACCGGGAAAAGATCGAGAAGATCCTGACCTTCCGCATCCCCTACTACGTGGGCCC
TCTGGCCAGGGGAAACAGCAGATTCGCCTGGATGACCAGAAAGAGCGAGGAAACCATCACCCCCTGGAAC
TTCGAGGAAGTGGTGGACAAGGGCGCTTCCGCCCAGAGCTTCATCGAGCGGATGACCAACTTCGATAAGA
ACCTGCCCAACGAGAAGGTGCTGCCCAAGCACAGCCTGCTGTACGAGTACTTCACCGTGTATAACGAGCT
GACCAAAGTGAAATACGTGACCGAGGGAATGAGAAAGCCCGCCTTCCTGAGCGGCGAGCAGAAAAAGGCC
ATCGTGGACCTGCTGTTCAAGACCAACCGGAAAGTGACCGTGAAGCAGCTGAAAGAGGACTACTTCAAGA
AAATCGAGTGCTTCGACTCCGTGGAAATCTCCGGCGTGGAAGATCGGTTCAACGCCTCCCTGGGCACATA
CCACGATCTGCTGAAAATTATCAAGGACAAGGACTTCCTGGACAATGAGGAAAACGAGGACATTCTGGAA
GATATCGTGCTGACCCTGACACTGTTTGAGGACAGAGAGATGATCGAGGAACGGCTGAAAACCTATGCCC
ACCTGTTCGACGACAAAGTGATGAAGCAGCTGAAGCGGCGGAGATACACCGGCTGGGGCAGGCTGAGCCG
GAAGCTGATCAACGGCATCCGGGACAAGCAGTCCGGCAAGACAATCCTGGATTTCCTGAAGTCCGACGGC
TTCGCCAACAGAAACTTCATGCAGCTGATCCACGACGACAGCCTGACCTTTAAAGAGGACATCCAGAAAG
CCCAGGTGTCCGGCCAGGGCGATAGCCTGCACGAGCACATTGCCAATCTGGCCGGCAGCCCCGCCATTAA
GAAGGGCATCCTGCAGACAGTGAAGGTGGTGGACGAGCTCGTGAAAGTGATGGGCCGGCACAAGCCCGAG
AACATCGTGATCGAAATGGCCAGAGAGAACCAGACCACCCAGAAGGGACAGAAGAACAGCCGCGAGAGAA
TGAAGCGGATCGAAGAGGGCATCAAAGAGCTGGGCAGCCAGATCCTGAAAGAACACCCCGTGGAAAACAC
CCAGCTGCAGAACGAGAAGCTGTACCTGTACTACCTGCAGAATGGGCGGGATATGTACGTGGACCAGGAA
CTGGACATCAACCGGCTGTCCGACTACGATGTGGACCATATCGTGCCTCAGAGCTTTCTGAAGGACGACT
CCATCGACAACAAGGTGCTGACCAGAAGCGACAAGAACCGGGGCAAGAGCGACAACGTGCCCTCCGAAGA
GGTCGTGAAGAAGATGAAGAACTACTGGCGGCAGCTGCTGAACGCCAAGCTGATTACCCAGAGAAAGTTC
GACAATCTGACCAAGGCCGAGAGAGGCGGCCTGAGCGAACTGGATAAGGCCGGCTTCATCAAGAGACAGC
TGGTGGAAACCCGGCAGATCACAAAGCACGTGGCACAGATCCTGGACTCCCGGATGAACACTAAGTACGA
CGAGAATGACAAGCTGATCCGGGAAGTGAAAGTGATCACCCTGAAGTCCAAGCTGGTGTCCGATTTCCGG
AAGGATTTCCAGTTTTACAAAGTGCGCGAGATCAACAACTACCACCACGCCCACGACGCCTACCTGAACG
CCGTCGTGGGAACCGCCCTGATCAAAAAGTACCCTAAGCTGGAAAGCGAGTTCGTGTACGGCGACTACAA
GGTGTACGACGTGCGGAAGATGATCGCCAAGAGCGAGCAGGAAATCGGCAAGGCTACCGCCAAGTACTTC
TTCTACAGCAACATCATGAACTTTTTCAAGACCGAGATTACCCTGGCCAACGGCGAGATCCGGAAGCGGC
CTCTGATCGAGACAAACGGCGAAACCGGGGAGATCGTGTGGGATAAGGGCCGGGATTTTGCCACCGTGCG
GAAAGTGCTGAGCATGCCCCAAGTGAATATCGTGAAAAAGACCGAGGTGCAGACAGGCGGCTTCAGCAAA
GAGTCTATCCTGCCCAAGAGGAACAGCGATAAGCTGATCGCCAGAAAGAAGGACTGGGACCCTAAGAAGT
ACGGCGGCTTCGACAGCCCCACCGTGGCCTATTCTGTGCTGGTGGTGGCCAAAGTGGAAAAGGGCAAGTC
CAAGAAACTGAAGAGTGTGAAAGAGCTGCTGGGGATCACCATCATGGAAAGAAGCAGCTTCGAGAAGAAT
CCCATCGACTTTCTGGAAGCCAAGGGCTACAAAGAAGTGAAAAAGGACCTGATCATCAAGCTGCCTAAGT
ACTCCCTGTTCGAGCTGGAAAACGGCCGGAAGAGAATGCTGGCCTCTGCCGGCGAACTGCAGAAGGGAAA
CGAACTGGCCCTGCCCTCCAAATATGTGAACTTCCTGTACCTGGCCAGCCACTATGAGAAGCTGAAGGGC
TCCCCCGAGGATAATGAGCAGAAACAGCTGTTTGTGGAACAGCACAAGCACTACCTGGACGAGATCATCG
AGCAGATCAGCGAGTTCTCCAAGAGAGTGATCCTGGCCGACGCTAATCTGGACAAAGTGCTGTCCGCCTA
CAACAAGCACCGGGATAAGCCCATCAGAGAGCAGGCCGAGAATATCATCCACCTGTTTACCCTGACCAAT
CTGGGAGCCCCTGCCGCCTTCAAGTACTTTGACACCACCATCGACCGGAAGAGGTACACCAGCACCAAAG
AGGTGCTGGACGCCACCCTGATCCACCAGAGCATCACCGGCCTGTACGAGACACGGATCGACCTGTCTCA
GCTGGGAGGCGACAAAAGGCCGGCGGCCACGAAAAAGGCCGGCCAGGCAAAAAAGAAAAAGTAAGAATTC
CTAGAGCTCGCTGATCAGCCTCGACTGTGCCTTCTAGTTGCCAGCCATCTGTTGTTTGCCCCTCCCCCGT
GCCTTCCTTGACCCTGGAAGGTGCCACTCCCACTGTCCTTTCCTAATAAAATGAGGAAATTGCATCGCAT
TGTCTGAGTAGGTGTCATTCTATTCTGGGGGGTGGGGTGGGGCAGGACAGCAAGGGGGAGGATTGGGAAG
AGAATAGCAGGCATGCTGGGGAGCGGCCGCAGGAACCCCTAGTGATGGAGTTGGCCACTCCCTCTCTGCG
CGCTCGCTCGCTCACTGAGGCCGGGCGACCAAAGGTCGCCCGACGCCCGGGCTTTGCCCGGGCGGCCTCA
GTGAGCGAGCGAGCGCGCAGCTGCCTGCAGGGGCGCCTGATGCGGTATTTTCTCCTTACGCATCTGTGCG
GTATTTCACACCGCATA
[95 nt withheld, positions 5968-6062]
T
[46 nt withheld, positions 6064-6109]
C
[141 nt withheld, positions 6111-6251]
CCTTTGACGTTGGAGTCCACGTTCTTT
[37 nt withheld, positions 6279-6315]
ACTCTATCTCGGGCTATTCTTTTGATTTATAAGGGATTTTGCCGATTTCGGTCTATTGGTTAAAAAATGA
GCTGATTTAACAAAAATTTAACGCGAATTTTAACAAAATATTAACGTTTACAATTTTATGGTGCACTCTC
AGTACAATCTGCTCTGATGCCGCATAGTTAAGCCAGCCCCGACACCCGCCAACACCCGCTGACGCGCCCT
GACGGGCTTGTCTGCTCCCGGCATCCGCTTACAGACAAGCTGTGACCGTCTCCGGGAGCTGCATGTGTCA
GAGGTTTTCACCGTCATCACCGAAACGCGCGAGACGAAAGGGCCTCGTGATACGCCTATTTTTATAGGTT
AATGTCATGATAATAATGGTTTCTTAGACGTCAGGTGGCACTTTTCGGGGAAATGTGCGCGGAACCCCTA
TTTGTTTATTTTTCTAAATACATTCAAATATGTATCCGCTCATGAGACAATAACCCTGATAAATGCTTCA
ATAATATTGAAAAAGGAAGAGTATGAGTATTCAACATTTCCGTGTCGCCCTTATTCCCTTTTTTGCGGCA
TTTTGCCTTCCTGTTTTTGCTCACCCAGAAACGCTGGTGAAAGTAAAAGATGCTGAAGATCAGTTGGGTG
CACGAGTGGGTTACATCGAACTGGATCTCAACAGCGGTAAGATCCTTGAGAGTTTTCGCCCCGAAGAACG
TTTTCCAATGATGAGCACTTTTAAAGTTCTGCTATGTGGCGCGGTATTATCCCGTATTGACGCCGGGCAA
GAGCAACTCGGTCGCCGCATACACTATTCTCAGAATGACTTGGTTGAGTACTCACCAGTCACAGAAAAGC
ATCTTACGGATGGCATGACAGTAAGAGAATTATGCAGTGCTGCCATAACCATGAGTGATAACACTGCGGC
CAACTTACTTCTGACAACGATCGGAGGACCGAAGGAGCTAACCGCTTTTTTGCACAACATGGGGGATCAT
GTAACTCGCCTTGATCGTTGGGAACCGGAGCTGAATGAAGCCATACCAAACGACGAGCGTGACACCACGA
TGCCTGTAGCAATGGCAACAACGTTGCGCAAACTATTAACTGGCGAACTACTTACTCTAGCTTCCCGGCA
ACAATTAATAGACTGGATGGAGGCGGATAAAGTTGCAGGACCACTTCTGCGCTCGGCCCTTCCGGCTGGC
TGGTTTATTGCTGATAAATCTGGAGCCGGTGAGCGTGGAAGCCGCGGTATCATTGCAGCACTGGGGCCAG
ATGGTAAGCCCTCCCGTATCGTAGTTATCTACACGACGGGGAGTCAGGCAACTATGGATGAACGAAATAG
ACAGATCGCTGAGATAGGTGCCTCACTGATTAAGCATTGGTAACTGTCAGACCAAGTTTACTCATATATA
CTTTAGATTGATTTAAAACTTCATTTTTAATTTAAAAGGATCTAGGTGAAGATCCTTTTTGATAATCTCA
TGACCAAAATCCCTTAACGTGAGTTTTCGTTCCACTGAGCGTCAGACCCCGTAGAAAAGATCAAAGGATC
TTCTTGAGATCCTTTTTTTCTGCGCGTAATCTGCTGCTTGCAAACAAAAAAACCACCGCTACCAGCGGTG
GTTTGTTTGCCGGATCAAGAGCTACCAACTCTTTTTCCGAAGGTAACTGGCTTCAGCAGAGCGCAGATAC
CAAATACTGTTCTTCTAGTGTAGCCGTAGTTAGGCCACCACTTCAAGAACTCTGTAGCACCGCCTACATA
CCTCGCTCTGCTAATCCTGTTACCAGTGGCTGCTGCCAGTGGCGATAAGTCGTGTCTTACCGGGTTGGAC
TCAAGACGATAGTTACCGGATAAGGCGCAGCGGTCGGGCTGAACGGGGGGTTCGTGCACACAGCCCAGCT
TGGAGCGAACGACCTACACCGAACTGAGATACCTACAGCGTGAGCTATGAGAAAGCGCCACGCTTCCCGA
AGGGAGAAAGGCGGACAGGTATCCGGTAAGCGGCAGGGTCGGAACAGGAGAGCGCACGAGGGAGCTTCCA
GGGGGAAACGCCTGGTATCTTTATAGTCCTGTCGGGTTTCGCCACCTCTGACTTGAGCGTCGATTTTTGT
GATGCTCGTCAGGGGGGCGGAGCCTATGGAAAAACGCCAGCAACGCGGCCTTTTTACGGTTCCTGGCCTT
TTGCTGGCCTTTTGCTCACATGT
Features (pLannotate 1.2.2; 18 found; start..end, strand, type, name):
      1..241     +  promoter       U6 promoter: RNA polymerase III promoter for human U6 snRNA
    271..346     +  misc_RNA       gRNA scaffold: guide RNA scaffold for the Streptococcus pyogenes CRISPR/Cas9 system
    353..396     +  misc_RNA       gRNA scaffold (fragment): guide RNA scaffold for the Streptococcus pyogenes CRISPR/Cas9 system
    443..728     +  enhancer       CMV enhancer: human cytomegalovirus immediate early enhancer; contains an 18-bp deletion relative to the standard CMV enhancer
    730..1007    +  promoter       chicken β-actin promoter: No description available
   1008..1235    +  intron         hybrid intron: hybrid between chicken β-actin (CBA) and minute virus of mice (MMV) introns (Gray et al., 2011)
   1373..2974    +  CDS            Cas9(N): N-terminal portion of Streptococcus pyogenes Cas9 (Zetsche et al., 2015)
   2975..5473    +  CDS            Cas9(C): C-terminal portion of Streptococcus pyogenes Cas9 (Zetsche et al., 2015)
   5474..5521    +  CDS            nucleoplasmin NLS: bipartite nuclear localization signal from nucleoplasmin
   5555..5666    +  polyA_signal   bGH poly(A) signal: bovine growth hormone polyadenylation signal
   5771..5911    +  repeat_region  AAV2 ITR: inverted terminal repeat of adeno-associated virus serotype 2 inverted
   5916..5967    -  misc_feature   bom (fragment): basis of mobility region from pBR322
   5986..6441    +  rep_origin     f1 ori (sequence partly withheld): f1 bacteriophage origin of replication; arrow indicates direction of (+) strand synthesis
   6442..6491    -  misc_feature   bom (fragment): basis of mobility region from pBR322
   6593..6628    -  CDS            rop (fragment): Rop protein, which maintains plasmids at low copy number; rop
   6723..6827    +  promoter       AmpR promoter: bla
   6828..7688    +  CDS            AmpR: β-lactamase; bla; confers resistance to ampicillin, carbenicillin, and related antibiotics
   7859..8447    +  rep_origin     ori: high-copy-number ColE1/pMB1/pBR322/pUC origin of replication
