[The description below was written by a language model from this plasmid's Addgene catalogue record and pLannotate feature annotations shown in this document.]
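Description:
DHC1 CRISPR is a pX330-based, all-in-one CRISPR/Cas9 expression plasmid for mammalian cells, designed to cut the human DYNC1H1 locus (cytoplasmic dynein 1 heavy chain, also called DHC1) so that a tag can be inserted at the endogenous gene. It is propagated in E. coli as a high-copy plasmid through a ColE1/pUC-type origin and selected with ampicillin via the β-lactamase gene. An f1/M13 phage origin and short bom and rop remnants are also present in the backbone. There is no mammalian selection marker, so the plasmid is suited to transient transfection.

The payload consists of two expression units. A human U6 RNA polymerase III promoter drives a single guide RNA. The roughly 30-nt gap between the promoter and the S. pyogenes gRNA scaffold is where the DHC1-specific spacer would sit, although it is not annotated as a separate feature and the exact target site within the gene is not stated. Downstream, a hybrid CMV enhancer/chicken β-actin promoter with a chimeric intron drives S. pyogenes Cas9. The annotation software splits Cas9 into contiguous N- and C-terminal portions that together form the full-length nuclease. It carries a C-terminal nucleoplasmin nuclear localization signal and is terminated by the bGH polyadenylation signal. Only one AAV2 ITR is annotated, a backbone remnant that does not make this a packageable AAV vector.

The associated publication concerns the auxin-inducible degron 2 system, which suggests the plasmid is used with a separate homology donor to add a degron tag to DHC1, though the record itself says only "tagging". The two sequence records, from the depositor and from repository sequencing, differ by a single nucleotide in length and carry essentially identical annotations.
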