Addgene plasmid #140545: DHC1 CRISPR
Purpose: DHC1 tagging CRISPR
Depositing lab: Masato Kanemaki. Depositing organization: National Institute of Genetics. Publication: The auxin-inducible degron 2 technology provides sharp degradation control in yeast, mammalian cells, and mice. Yesbolatova A, Saito Y, Kitamoto N, Makino-Itou H, Ajima R, Nakano R, Nakaoka H, Fukui K, Gamo K, Tominari Y, Takeuchi H, Saga Y, Hayashi KI, Kanemaki MT. Nat Commun. 2020 Nov 11;11(1):5701. doi: 10.1038/s41467-020-19532-z. PubMed 33177522.
Backbone
  Vector backbone: pX330
  Vector type: CRISPR
Growth in bacteria
  Bacterial resistance: Ampicillin, 100 μg/mL
  Growth temperature: 37°C
  Growth strain: DH5alpha
  Copy number: High Copy
Gene/Insert
  Gene/Insert name: DHC1
  Species: H. sapiens (human)
  Entrez Gene: DYNC1H1 (a.k.a. CDCBM13, CMT2O, DHC1, DHC1a, DNCH1, DNCL, DNECL, DYHC, Dnchc1, HL-3, SMALED1, p22)
Terms and licenses: Academic/Nonprofit Terms; Industry Terms: Not Available to Industry
How to cite: DHC1 CRISPR was a gift from Masato Kanemaki (Addgene plasmid # 140545 ; http://n2t.net/addgene:140545 ; RRID:Addgene_140545)
